Addgene plasmid #223570: pPPI4-Strep-SNAP-CD86-His10
Purpose: Protein purification of human CD86 with Twin-Strep, SNAP and 10xHis tags from mammalian cells
Depositing lab: Enfu Hui. Depositing organization: University of California, San Diego (UCSD). Publication: Antigen-Presenting Cell-Intrinsic PD-1 Neutralizes PD-L1 in cis to Attenuate PD-1 Signaling in T Cells. Zhao Y, Harrison DL, Song Y, Ji J, Huang J, Hui E. Cell Rep. 2018 Jul 10;24(2):379-390.e6. doi: 10.1016/j.celrep.2018.06.054. PubMed 29996099.
Backbone
  Vector backbone: pPPI4
  Vector type: Mammalian Expression
Growth in bacteria
  Bacterial resistance: Ampicillin, 100 μg/mL
  Growth temperature: 37°C
  Growth strain: DH5alpha
  Copy number: High Copy
Gene/Insert
  Gene/Insert name: CD86
  Species: H. sapiens (human)
  Entrez Gene: CD86 (a.k.a. B7-2, B7.2, B70, CD28LG2, LAB72)
  Tag / fusion protein: Twin-Strep, SNAP (N terminal on insert); His6 (C terminal on insert)
  Cloning method: Gibson Cloning
  Sequencing primers: 5′ GCAGTGTAGTCTGAGCAGTAC; 3′ GCTGGCAACTAGAAGGCACAG
Terms and licenses: Academic/Nonprofit Terms; Industry Terms: Not Available to Industry
Depositor comments: Plasmid lab code: L487
How to cite: pPPI4-Strep-SNAP-CD86-His10 was a gift from Enfu Hui (Addgene plasmid # 223570 ; http://n2t.net/addgene:223570 ; RRID:Addgene_223570)
