[The description below was written by a language model from this plasmid's Addgene catalogue record and pLannotate feature annotations shown in this document.]
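Description:
pPPI4-Strep-SNAP-CD86-His10 is an 8.1 kb mammalian expression plasmid built on the pPPI4 backbone for producing and purifying a tagged form of human CD86 (B7-2) from mammalian cells. It is propagated in E. coli as a high-copy plasmid through a ColE1/pUC-type origin and is selected with ampicillin via the β-lactamase gene. The backbone also carries a mouse DHFR coding sequence followed by an SV40 poly(A) signal, a marker commonly used for selection or amplification in mammalian cells. Only a short SV40 promoter fragment is annotated upstream of it. Remnants of lac regulatory elements and short LINE-1 ORF2-like matches are also annotated and appear to be incidental backbone sequence.

The expression cassette is driven by the CMV immediate-early enhancer and promoter followed by CMV intron A, which typically boosts transcript processing and expression, and it ends with the bGH polyadenylation signal. The open reading frame begins with a fragment of human tissue plasminogen activator, consistent with a tPA leader that directs the protein into the secretory pathway. This is followed by the Strep tag (described as Twin-Strep in the record, though only one Strep-Tag II fragment is annotated), a SNAP-tag, a partial CD86 coding sequence of about 680 nt, and a C-terminal polyhistidine tag. Because only part of CD86 is present, the product is probably a truncated, secreted form, although the record does not define its boundaries. The His tag length is recorded inconsistently: 10xHis in the name and purpose, His6 in the tag field and 8xHis in the annotation. The Strep and His tags allow affinity purification, and the SNAP-tag allows covalent labelling with benzylguanine-derivatised probes.
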