Features (pLannotate 1.2.2; 22 found; start..end, strand, type, name):
    287..604     -  promoter       SV40 promoter: SV40 enhancer and early promoter
    683..699     -  protein_bind   lac operator: The lac repressor binds to the lac operator to inhibit transcription in E. coli. This inhibition can be relieved by adding lactose or isopropyl-β-D-thiogalactopyranoside (IPTG). lac repressor encoded by lacI
    707..737     -  promoter       lac promoter: promoter for the E. coli lac operon
    752..773     -  protein_bind   CAP binding site: CAP binding activates transcription in the presence of cAMP. E. coli catabolite activator protein
    786..878     -  CDS            lacI (fragment): lac repressor; lacI; The lac repressor binds to the lac operator to inhibit transcription in E. coli. This inhibition can be relieved by adding lactose or isopropyl-β-D-thiogalactopyranoside (IPTG).
   1061..1649    -  rep_origin     ori: high-copy-number ColE1/pMB1/pBR322/pUC origin of replication
   1820..2680    -  CDS            AmpR: β-lactamase; bla; confers resistance to ampicillin, carbenicillin, and related antibiotics
   2681..2785    -  promoter       AmpR promoter: bla
   2839..3218    +  enhancer       CMV enhancer: human cytomegalovirus immediate early enhancer
   3220..3419    +  promoter       CMV promoter: human cytomegalovirus (CMV) immediate early promoter
   3558..4383    +  intron         CMV intron A: human cytomegalovirus intron A (Chapman et al., 1991)
   4384..4476    +  CDS            PLAT (fragment): TPA_HUMAN - Experimental evidence at protein level: Swiss-Prot protein existence level 1. Converts the abundant, but inactive, zymogen plasminogen to plasmin by hydrolyzing a single Arg-Val bond in plasminogen. By controlling plasmin-mediated proteolysis, it plays an important role in tissue remodeling and degradation, in cell migration and many other physiopathological events. During oocyte activation, plays a role in cortical granule reaction in the zona reaction, which contributes to the block to polyspermy (By similarity). From Homo sapiens (Human).
   4477..4496    +  CDS            Strep-Tag II (fragment): peptide that binds Strep-Tactin®, an engineered form of streptavidin
   4585..5130    +  CDS            SNAP-tag®: human O6-alkylguanine-DNA-alkyltransferase variant that forms covalent bonds with benzylguanine derivatives optimized for bacterial expression
   5167..5844    +  CDS            CD86 (fragment): CD86_HUMAN - Also known as CD28LG2. Experimental evidence at protein level: Swiss-Prot protein existence level 1. (Microbial infection) Acts as a receptor for adenovirus subgroup B. From Homo sapiens (Human).
   5851..5874    +  CDS            8xHis: 8xHis affinity tag
   5940..6164    +  polyA_signal   bGH poly(A) signal: bovine growth hormone polyadenylation signal
   6168..6189    +  promoter       SV40 promoter (fragment): SV40 enhancer and early promoter
   6691..7254    +  CDS            DHFR: mouse dihydrofolate reductase; Mus musculus Dhfr
   7325..7459    +  polyA_signal   SV40 poly(A) signal: SV40 polyadenylation signal
   7822..8040    +  CDS            LORF2_HUMAN (fragment): Experimental evidence at protein level: Swiss-Prot protein existence level 1. Has a reverse transcriptase activity required for target- primed reverse transcription of the LINE-1 element mRNA, a crucial step in LINE-1 retrotransposition. Has also an endonuclease activity that allows the introduction of nicks in the chromosomal target DNA. Cleaves DNA in AT-rich regions between a 5' stretch of purines and a 3' stretch of pyrimidines, corresponding to sites of LINE-1 integration in the genome. From Homo sapiens (Human).
   8037..297     +  CDS            Pol (fragment) (across the origin): LORF2_MOUSE - Also known as Gm17492. Experimental evidence at protein level: Swiss-Prot protein existence level 1. Has a reverse transcriptase activity required for target- primed reverse transcription of the LINE-1 element mRNA, a crucial step in LINE-1 retrotransposition. Has also an endonuclease activity that allows the introduction of nicks in the chromosomal target DNA. Cleaves DNA in AT-rich regions between a 5' stretch of purines and a 3' stretch of pyrimidines, corresponding to sites of LINE-1 integration in the genome. From Mus musculus (Mouse).
>Addgene plasmid #223570 | pPPI4-Strep-SNAP-CD86-His10 | addgene full sequence | sequence record 444012 | Addgene NGS Result
AAAGACAGCATTTTCAACAAATGGTGCTGGCACAACTGGTGGTTATCATGGAGAAGAATGTGAATTGATC
CATTCCAATCTCCTTGTACTAAGGTCAAATCTAAGTGGATCAAGGAACTCCACATAAAACCAGAGACACT
GAAACTTATAGAGGAGAAAGTGGGGAAAAGCCTCGAAGATATGGGCACAGGGGAAAAATTCCTGAATAGA
ACAGCAATGGCTTGTGCTGTAAGATCGAGAATTGACAAATGGGACCTCATGAAACTCCAAAGCTATCGGA
TCAATTCCTCCAAAAAAGCCTCCTCACTACTTCTGGAATAGCTCAGAGGCCGAGGCGGCCTCGGCCTCTG
CATAAATAAAAAAAATTAGTCAGCCATGCATGGGGCGGAGAATGGGCGGAACTGGGCGGAGTTAGGGGCG
GGATGGGCGGAGTTAGGGGCGGGACTATGGTTGCTGACTAATTGAGATGCATGCTTTGCATACTTCTGCC
TGCTGGGGAGCCTGGGGACTTTCCACACCTGGTTGCTGACTAATTGAGATGCATGCTTTGCATACTTCTG
CCTGCTGGGGAGCCTGGGGACTTTCCACACCCTAACTGACACACATTCCACAGAATTAATTCCCGATCCG
TCGACCTCGAGAGCTTGGCGTAATCATGGTCATAGCTGTTTCCTGTGTGAAATTGTTATCCGCTCACAAT
TCCACACAACATACGAGCCGGAAGCATAAAGTGTAAAGCCTGGGGTGCCTAATGAGTGAGCTAACTCACA
TTAATTGCGTTGCGCTCACTGCCCGCTTTCCAGTCGGGAAACCTGTCGTGCCAGCTGCATTAATGAATCG
GCCAACGCGCGGGGAGAGGCGGTTTGCGTATTGGGCGCTCTTCCGCTTCCTCGCTCACTGACTCGCTGCG
CTCGGTCGTTCGGCTGCGGCGAGCGGTATCAGCTCACTCAAAGGCGGTAATACGGTTATCCACAGAATCA
GGGGATAACGCAGGAAAGAACATGTGAGCAAAAGGCCAGCAAAAGGCCAGGAACCGTAAAAAGGCCGCGT
TGCTGGCGTTTTTCCATAGGCTCCGCCCCCCTGACGAGCATCACAAAAATCGACGCTCAAGTCAGAGGTG
GCGAAACCCGACAGGACTATAAAGATACCAGGCGTTTCCCCCTGGAAGCTCCCTCGTGCGCTCTCCTGTT
CCGACCCTGCCGCTTACCGGATACCTGTCCGCCTTTCTCCCTTCGGGAAGCGTGGCGCTTTCTCATAGCT
CACGCTGTAGGTATCTCAGTTCGGTGTAGGTCGTTCGCTCCAAGCTGGGCTGTGTGCACGAACCCCCCGT
TCAGCCCGACCGCTGCGCCTTATCCGGTAACTATCGTCTTGAGTCCAACCCGGTAAGACACGACTTATCG
CCACTGGCAGCAGCCACTGGTAACAGGATTAGCAGAGCGAGGTATGTAGGCGGTGCTACAGAGTTCTTGA
AGTGGTGGCCTAACTACGGCTACACTAGAAGAACAGTATTTGGTATCTGCGCTCTGCTGAAGCCAGTTAC
CTTCGGAAAAAGAGTTGGTAGCTCTTGATCCGGCAAACAAACCACCGCTGGTAGCGGTGGTTTTTTTGTT
TGCAAGCAGCAGATTACGCGCAGAAAAAAAGGATCTCAAGAAGATCCTTTGATCTTTTCTACGGGGTCTG
ACGCTCAGTGGAACGAAAACTCACGTTAAGGGATTTTGGTCATGAGATTATCAAAAAGGATCTTCACCTA
GATCCTTTTAAATTAAAAATGAAGTTTTAAATCAATCTAAAGTATATATGAGTAAACTTGGTCTGACAGT
TACCAATGCTTAATCAGTGAGGCACCTATCTCAGCGATCTGTCTATTTCGTTCATCCATAGTTGCCTGAC
TCCCCGTCGTGTAGATAACTACGATACGGGAGGGCTTACCATCTGGCCCCAGTGCTGCAATGATACCGCG
AGACCCACGCTCACCGGCTCCAGATTTATCAGCAATAAACCAGCCAGCCGGAAGGGCCGAGCGCAGAAGT
GGTCCTGCAACTTTATCCGCCTCCATCCAGTCTATTAATTGTTGCCGGGAAGCTAGAGTAAGTAGTTCGC
CAGTTAATAGTTTGCGCAACGTTGTTGCCATTGCTACAGGCATCGTGGTGTCACGCTCGTCGTTTGGTAT
GGCTTCATTCAGCTCCGGTTCCCAACGATCAAGGCGAGTTACATGATCCCCCATGTTGTGCAAAAAAGCG
GTTAGCTCCTTCGGTCCTCCGATCGTTGTCAGAAGTAAGTTGGCCGCAGTGTTATCACTCATGGTTATGG
CAGCACTGCATAATTCTCTTACTGTCATGCCATCCGTAAGATGCTTTTCTGTGACTGGTGAGTACTCAAC
CAAGTCATTCTGAGAATAGTGTATGCGGCGACCGAGTTGCTCTTGCCCGGCGTCAATACGGGATAATACC
GCGCCACATAGCAGAACTTTAAAAGTGCTCATCATTGGAAAACGTTCTTCGGGGCGAAAACTCTCAAGGA
TCTTACCGCTGTTGAGATCCAGTTCGATGTAACCCACTCGTGCACCCAACTGATCTTCAGCATCTTTTAC
TTTCACCAGCGTTTCTGGGTGAGCAAAAACAGGAAGGCAAAATGCCGCAAAAAAGGGAATAAGGGCGACA
CGGAAATGTTGAATACTCATACTCTTCCTTTTTCAATATTATTGAAGCATTTATCAGGGTTATTGTCTCA
TGAGCGGATACATATTTGAATGTATTTAGAAAAATAAACAAATAGGGGTTCCGCGCACATTTCCCCGAAA
AGTGCCACCTGACGTCGACGGATCGGGAGATCCGCGTTGACATTGATTATTGACTAGTTATTAATAGTAA
TCAATTACGGGGTCATTAGTTCATAGCCCATATATGGAGTTCCGCGTTACATAACTTACGGTAAATGGCC
CGCCTGGCTGACCGCCCAACGACCCCCGCCCATTGACGTCAATAATGACGTATGTTCCCATAGTAACGCC
AATAGGGACTTTCCATTGACGTCAATGGGTGGAGTATTTACGGTAAACTGCCCACTTGGCAGTACATCAA
GTGTATCATATGCCAAGTCCGCCCCCTATTGACGTCAATGACGGTAAATGGCCCGCCTGGCATTATGCCC
AGTACATGACCTTACGGGACTTTCCTACTTGGCAGTACATCTACGTATTAGTCATCGCTATTACCATGGT
GATGCGGTTTTGGCAGTACACCAATGGGCGTGGATAGCGGTTTGACTCACGGGGATTTCCAAGTCTCCAC
CCCATTGACGTCAATGGGAGTTTGTTTTGGCACCAAAATCAACGGGACTTTCCAAAATGTCGTAATAACC
CCGCCCCGTTGACGCAAATGGGCGGTAGGCGTGTACGGTGGGAGGTCTATATAAGCAGAGCTCGTTTAGT
GAACCGTCAGATCGCCTGGAGACGCCATCCACGCTGTTTTGACCTCCATAGAAGACACCGGGACCGATCC
AGCCTCCGCGGCCGGGAACGGTGCATTGGAACGCGGATTCCCCGTGCCAAGAGTGACGTAAGTACCGCCT
ATAGACTCTATAGGCACACCCCTTTGGCTCTTATGCATGCTATACTGTTTTTGGCTTGGGGCCTATACAC
CCCCGCTTCCTTATGCTATAGGTGATGGTATAGCTTAGCCTATAGGTGTGGGTTATTGACCATTATTGAC
CACTCCCCTATTGGTGACGATACTTTCCATTACTAATCCATAACATGGCTCTTTGCCACAACTATCTCTA
TTGGCTATATGCCAATACTCTGTCCTTCAGAGACTGACACGGACTCTGTATTTTTACAGGATGGGGTCCC
ATTTATTATTTACAAATTCACATATACAACAACGCCGTCCCCCGTGCCCGCAGTTTTTATTAAACATAGC
GTGGGATCTCCACGCGAATCTCGGGTACGTGTTCCGGACATGGGCTCTTCTCCGGTAGCGGCGGAGCTTC
CACATCCGAGCCCTGGTCCCATGCCTCCAGCGGCTCATGGTCGCTCGGCAGCTCCTTGCTCCTAACAGTG
GAGGCCAGACTTAGGCACAGCACAATGCCCACCACCACCAGTGTGCCGCACAAGGCCGTGGCGGTAGGGT
ATGTGTCTGAAAATGAGCTCGGAGATTGGGCTCGCACCGCTGACGCAGATGGAAGACTTAAGGCAGCGGC
AGAAGAAGATGCAGGCAGCTGAGTTGTTGTATTCTGATAAGAGTCAGAGGTAACTCCCGTTGCGGTGCTG
TTAACGGTGGAGGGCAGTGTAGTCTGAGCAGTACTCGTTGCTGCCGCGCGCGCCACCAGACATAATAGCT
GACAGACTAACAGACTGTTCCTTTCCATGGGTCTTTTCTGCAGATGGACGCTATGAAGAGAGGACTGTGC
TGCGTGCTGCTGCTGTGCGGAGCCGTGTTCGTGTCACCAAGCCAGGAAATCCATGCTAGATTCCGATGGA
GCCACCCGCAGTTCGAGAAAGGTGGAGGTTCCGGAGGTGGATCGGGAGGTAGTGCTTGGTCTCATCCTCA
ATTCGAGAAGCTGGAAGTTCTGTTCCAGGGGCCCATGGACAAAGATTGCGAAATGAAACGTACCACCCTG
GATAGCCCGCTGGGCAAACTGGAACTGAGCGGCTGCGAACAGGGCCTGCATGAAATTAAACTGCTGGGTA
AAGGCACCAGCGCGGCCGATGCGGTTGAAGTTCCGGCCCCGGCCGCCGTGCTGGGTGGTCCGGAACCGCT
GATGCAGGCGACCGCGTGGCTGAACGCGTATTTTCATCAGCCGGAAGCGATTGAAGAATTTCCGGTTCCG
GCGCTGCATCATCCGGTGTTTCAGCAGGAGAGCTTTACCCGTCAGGTGCTGTGGAAACTGCTGAAAGTGG
TTAAATTTGGCGAAGTGATTAGCTATCAGCAGCTGGCGGCCCTGGCGGGTAATCCGGCGGCCACCGCCGC
CGTTAAAACCGCGCTGAGCGGTAACCCGGTGCCGATTCTGATTCCGTGCCATCGTGTGGTTAGCTCTAGC
GGTGCGGTTGGCGGTTATGAAGGTGGTCTGGCGGTGAAAGAGTGGCTGCTGGCCCATGAAGGTCATCGTC
TGGGTAAACCGGGTCTGGGAGGTAGCGGTAGCGGTAGCGAGACTGTCCGATTCCAATCTGGCGCTCCTCT
GAAGATTCAAGCTTATTTCAATGAGACTGCAGACCTGCCATGCCAATTTGCAAACTCTCAAAACCAAAGC
CTGAGTGAGCTAGTAGTATTTTGGCAGGACCAGGAAAACTTGGTTCTGAATGAGGTATACTTAGGCAAAG
AGAAATTTGACAGTGTTCATTCCAAGTATATGGGCCGCACAAGTTTTGATTCGGACAGTTGGACCCTGAG
ACTTCACAATCTTCAGATCAAGGACAAGGGCTTGTATCAATGTATCATCCATCACAAAAAGCCCACAGGA
ATGATTCGCATCCACCAGATGAATTCTGAACTGTCAGTGCTTGCTAACTTCAGTCAACCTGAAATAGTAC
CAATTTCTAATATAACAGAAAATGTGTACATAAATTTGACCTGCTCATCTATACACGGTTACCCAGAACC
TAAGAAGATGAGTGTTTTGCTAAGAACCAAGAATTCAACTATCGAGTATGATGGTATTATGCAGAAATCT
CAAGATAATGTCACAGAACTGTACGACGTTTCCATCAGCTTGTCTGTTTCATTCCCTGATGTTACGAGCA
ATATGACCATCTTCTGTATTCTGGAAACTGACAAGACGCGGCTTTTATCTTCACCTTTCTCTATAGAGCT
TGAGGACCCTCAGCCTCCCCCAGACCACATTCCTGGCCATCACCATCACCATCACCATCACCATCACTGA
GCGGCCGCTCGAGCATGCATCTAGAGCTTGCGCCTCTAGAGCTCGCTGATCAGCCTCGACTGTGCCTTCT
AGTTGCCAGCCATCTGTTGTTTGCCCCTCCCCCGTGCCTTCCTTGACCCTGGAAGGTGCCACTCCCACTG
TCCTTTCCTAATAAAATGAGGAAATTGCATCGCATTGTCTGAGTAGGTGTCATTCTATTCTGGGGGGTGG
GGTGGGGCAGGACAGCAAGGGGGAGGATTGGGAAGACAATAGCAGGCATGCTGGGGATGCGGTGGGCTCT
ATGGCTTCTGAGGCGGAAAGAACCAGCTGGGGCTCGAGGGGGGATCTCCCGATCCCCAGCTTTGCTTCTC
AATTTCTTATTTGCATAATGAGAAAAAAAGGAAAATTAATTTTAACACCAATTCAGTAGTTGATTGAGCA
AATGCGTTGCCAAAAAGGATGCTTTAGAGACAGTGTTCTCTGCACAGATAAGGACAAACATTATTCAGAG
GGAGTACCCAGAGCTGAGACTCCTAAGCCAGTGAGTGGCACAGCATCCAGGGAGAAATATGCTTGTCATC
ACCGAAGCCTGATTCCGTAGAGCCACACCCTGGTAAGGGCCAATCTGCTCACACAGGATAGAGAGGGCAG
GAGCCAGGGCAGAGCATATAAGGTGAGGTAGGATCAGTTGCTCCTCACATTTGCTTCTGACATAGTTGTG
TTGGGAGCTTGGATAGCTTGGGGGGGGGACAGCTCAGGGCTGCGATTTCGCGCCAAACTTGACGGCAATC
CTAGCGTGAAGGCTGGTAGGATTTTATCCCCGCTGCCATCATGGTTCGACCATTGAACTGCATCGTCGCC
GTGTCCCAAAATATGGGGATTGGCAAGAACGGAGACCTACCCTGGCCTCCGCTCAGGAACGAGTTCAAGT
ACTTCCAAAGAATGACCACAACCTCTTCAGTGGAAGGTAAACAGAATCTGGTGATTATGGGTAGGAAAAC
CTGGTTCTCCATTCCTGAGAAGAATCGACCTTTAAAGGACAGAATTAATATAGTTCTCAGTAGAGAACTC
AAAGAACCACCACGAGGAGCTCATTTTCTTGCCAAAAGTTTGGATGATGCCTTAAGACTTATTGAACAAC
CGGAATTGGCAAGTAAAGTAGACATGGTTTGGATAGTCGGAGGCAGTTCTGTTTACCAGGAAGCCATGAA
TCAACCAGGCCACCTCAGACTCTTTGTGACAAGGATCATGCAGGAATTTGAAAGTGACACGTTTTTCCCA
GAAATTGATTTGGGGAAATATAAACTTCTCCCAGAATACCCAGGCGTCCTCTCTGAGGTCCAGGAGGAAA
AAGGCATCAAGTATAAGTTTGAAGTCTACGAGAAGAAAGACTAACAGGAAGATGCTTTCAAGTTCTCTGC
TCCCCTCCTAAAGCTATGCATTTTTATAAGACCATGCTAGCTTGAACTTGTTTATTGCAGCTTATAATGG
TTACAAATAAAGCAATAGCATCACAAATTTCACAAATAAAGCATTTTTTTCACTGCATTCTAGTTGTGGT
TTGTCCAAACTCATCAATGTATCTTATCATGTCTGGATCAACGATAGCTTATCTGTGGGCGATGCCAAGC
ACCTGGATGCTGTTGGTTTCCTGCTACTGATTTAGAAGCCATTTGCCCCCTGAGTGGGGCTTGGGAGCAC
TAACTTTCTCTTTCAAAGGAAGCAATGCAGAAAGAAAAGCATACAAAGTATAAGCTGCCATGTAATAATG
GAAGAAGATAAGGTTGTATGAATTAGATTTACATACTTCTGAATTGAAACTAAACACCTTTAAATTCTTA
AATATATAACACATTTCATATGAAAGTATTTTACATAAGTAACTCAGATACATAGAAAACAAAGCTAATG
ATAGGTGTCCCTAAAAGTTCATTTATTAATTCTACAAATGATGAGCTGGCCATCAAAATTCCAGCTCAAT
TCTTCAACGAATTAGAAAGAGCAATCTGCAAACTCATCTGGAATAACAAAAAACCTAGGATAGCAAAAAC
TCTTCTCAAGGATAAAAGAACCTCTGGTGGAATCACCATGCCTGACCTAAAGCTGTACTACAGAGCAATT
GTGATAAAAACTGCATGGTACTGATATAGAAACGGACAAGTAGACCAATGGAATAGAACCCACACACCTA
TGGTCACTTGATCTTCAACAAGAGAGCTAAAACCATCCACTGGAAA
